Addgene plasmid #20981: HOXB1-pSG5
Depositing lab: Corey Largman. Depositing organization: San Francisco VA Health Care System. Publication: Erythroid-restricted expression of homeobox genes of the human HOX 2 locus. Mathews CH, Detmer K, Boncinelli E, Lawrence HJ, Largman C. Blood. 1991 Nov 1. 78(9):2248-52. PubMed 1681962.
Backbone
  Vector backbone: pSG5
  Backbone manufacturer: Stratagene
  Backbone size w/o insert (bp): 4076
  Vector type: Mammalian Expression
Growth in bacteria
  Bacterial resistance: Ampicillin, 100 μg/mL
  Growth temperature: 37°C
  Growth strain: DH5alpha
  Copy number: High Copy
Gene/Insert
  Gene/Insert name: HOXB1
  Species: H. sapiens (human)
  Insert size (bp): 1000
  Entrez Gene: HOXB1 (a.k.a. HCFP3, HOX2, HOX2I, Hox-2.9)
  Cloning method: Restriction Enzyme; 5′ cloning site EcoRI (not destroyed); 3′ cloning site EcoRI (not destroyed)
  Sequencing primers: 5′ pCAG-F
Resource information
  A portion of this plasmid was derived from a plasmid made by: Fulvio Mavilio
Terms and licenses: Academic/Nonprofit Terms; Industry Terms: Not Available to Industry
How to cite: HOXB1-pSG5 was a gift from Corey Largman (Addgene plasmid # 20981 ; http://n2t.net/addgene:20981 ; RRID:Addgene_20981)
