[The description below was written by a language model from this plasmid's Addgene catalogue record.]
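Description:
HOXB1-pSG5 is a mammalian expression plasmid carrying the human HOXB1 gene (also known as HOX2I or Hox-2.9) in the Stratagene pSG5 backbone. The backbone is about 4.1 kb without insert, and the HOXB1 insert is recorded as roughly 1 kb. It was cloned by restriction digestion into an EcoRI site, and EcoRI sites are retained at both ends. The fragment can therefore be released with a single enzyme, but its orientation is not dictated by the cloning strategy and is not stated in the record. The plasmid is maintained in E. coli as a high-copy construct under ampicillin selection.

The record lists no individual regulatory features and no feature table is provided, so the promoter and polyadenylation signal are not explicitly documented for this clone. As a general matter, pSG5 is a commercial vector designed for transient expression in mammalian cells. It uses the SV40 early promoter, a rabbit β-globin intron to aid transcript processing, and an SV40 polyadenylation signal. A T7 promoter upstream of the cloning site also allows in vitro transcription. No epitope tags, fusion partners, reporters or mammalian selection markers are recorded, which suggests an untagged protein, though the record does not say whether the insert spans the complete coding sequence.

HOXB1 encodes a homeodomain transcription factor from the HOX B (formerly HOX 2) cluster. The associated publication concerns erythroid-restricted expression of genes from this locus. The construct suits ectopic HOXB1 expression in cultured mammalian cells, and it can also serve as a source of HOXB1 cDNA for subcloning. Part of the plasmid was derived from a construct made in another laboratory.
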