>Addgene plasmid #20981 | HOXB1-pSG5 | addgene partial sequence | sequence record 26784 | 20981 with pCAG-F
TTGTATACGACTCACTATAGGGCGAATTAGCTTGATAGCCCCAGCGCTGTGACATACTGCCGAAAGGTTG
TAGGGCAAGAGGGTGTCTCCCCCAAACGGGCCGACCCTCCTGCGGCCTTGACGCATGGACTATAATAGGA
TGAACTCCTTCTTAGAGTACCCACTCTGTAACCGGGGACCCAGCGCCTACAGCGCCCACAGCGCCCCAAC
CTCCTTTCCCCCAAGCTCGGCTCAGGCGGTTGACAGCTATGCAAGCGAGGGCCGCTACGGTGGGGGGCTG
TCCAGCCCTGCGTTTCAGCAGAACTCCGGCTATCCCGCCCAGCAGCCGCCTTCGACCCTGGGGGTGCCCT
TCCCCAGCTCCGCGCCCTCGGGGTATGCTCCTGCCGCCTGCAGCCCCAGCTACGGGCCTTCTCAGTACTA
CCCTCTGGGTCAATCAGAAGGAGACGGAGGCTATTTTCATCCCTCGAGCTACGGGGCCCAGCTAGGGGGC
TTGTCCGATGGCTACGGAGCAGGTGGAGCCGGTCCGGGGCCATATCCTCCGCAGCATCCCCCTTATGGGA
ACGAGCAGACCGCGAGCTTTGCACCGGCCTATGCTGATCTCCTCTCCGAGGACAAGGAAACACCCTGCCC
TTCAGAACCTAACACCCCCACGGCCCGGACCTTCGACTGGATGAAGGTTAAGAGAAACCCACCCAAGACA
GCGAA
